>Addgene plasmid #103006 | pUCmini-iCAP-PHP.S | addgene full sequence | sequence record 203142 | Addgene NGS Result
CCAATGATACGCGTCGGTGCGGGCCTCTTCGCTATTACGCCAGCTGGCGAAAGGGGGATGTGCTGCAAGG
CGATTAAGTTGGGTAACGCCAGGGTTTTCCCAGTCACGACGTTGTAAAACGACGGCCAGTGAGCGCGCGT
AATACGACTCACTATAGGGCGAATTGGGTACATCGACGGTATCGGGGGAGCTCGCAGGGTCTCCATTTTG
AAGCGGGAGGTTTGAACGCGCAGCCGCCATGCCGGGGTTTTACGAGATTGTGATTAAGGTCCCCAGCGAC
CTTGACGAGCATCTGCCCGGCATTTCTGACAGCTTTGTGAACTGGGTGGCCGAGAAGGAATGGGAGTTGC
CGCCAGATTCTGACATGGATCTGAATCTGATTGAGCAGGCACCCCTGACCGTGGCCGAGAAGCTGCAGCG
CGACTTTCTGACGGAATGGCGCCGTGTGAGTAAGGCCCCGGAGGCTCTTTTCTTTGTGCAATTTGAGAAG
GGAGAGAGCTACTTCCACATGCACGTGCTCGTGGAAACCACCGGGGTGAAATCCATGGTTTTGGGACGTT
TCCTGAGTCAGATTCGCGAAAAACTGATTCAGAGAATTTACCGCGGGATCGAGCCGACTTTGCCAAACTG
GTTCGCGGTCACAAAGACCAGAAATGGCGCCGGAGGCGGGAACAAGGTGGTGGATGAGTGCTACATCCCC
AATTACTTGCTCCCCAAAACCCAGCCTGAGCTCCAGTGGGCGTGGACTAATATGGAACAGTATTTAAGCG
CCTGTTTGAATCTCACGGAGCGTAAACGGTTGGTGGCGCAGCATCTGACGCACGTGTCGCAGACGCAGGA
GCAGAACAAAGAGAATCAGAATCCCAATTCTGATGCGCCGGTGATCAGATCAAAAACTTCAGCCAGGTAC
ATGGAGCTGGTCGGGTGGCTCGTGGACAAGGGGATTACCTCGGAGAAGCAGTGGATCCAGGAGGACCAGG
CCTCATACATCTCCTTCAATGCGGCCTCCAACTCGCGGTCCCAAATCAAGGCTGCCTTGGACAATGCGGG
AAAGATTATGAGCCTGACTAAAACCGCCCCCGACTACCTGGTGGGCCAGCAGCCCGTGGAGGACATTTCC
AGCAATCGGATTTATAAAATTTTGGAACTAAACGGGTACGATCCCCAATATGCGGCTTCCGTCTTTCTGG
GATGGGCCACGAAAAAGTTCGGCAAGAGGAACACCATCTGGCTGTTTGGGCCTGCAACTACCGGGAAGAC
CAACATCGCGGAGGCCATAGCCCACACTGTGCCCTTCTACGGGTGCGTAAACTGGACCAATGAGAACTTT
CCCTTCAACGACTGTGTGGACAAGATGGTGATCTGGTGGGAGGAGGGGAAGATGACCGCCAAGGTCGTGG
AGTCGGCCAAAGCCATTCTCGGAGGAAGCAAGGTGCGCGTGGACCAGAAATGCAAGTCCTCGGCCCAGAT
AGACCCGACTCCCGTGATCGTCACCTCCAACACCAATATGTGCGCCGTGATTGACGGGAACTCAACGACC
TTCGAACACCAGCAGCCGTTGCAAGACCGGATGTTCAAATTTGAACTCACCCGCCGTCTGGATCATGACT
TTGGGAAGGTCACCAAGCAGGAAGTCAAAGACTTTTTCCGGTGGGCAAAGGATCACGTGGTTGAGGTGGA
GCATGAATTCTACGTCAAAAAGGGTGGAGCCAAGAAAAGACCCGCCCCCAGTGACGCAGATATAAGTGAG
CCCAAACGGGTGCGCGAGTCAGTTGCGCAGCCATCGACGTCAGACGCGGAAGCTTCGATCAACTACGCGG
ACAGGTACCAAAACAAATGTTCTCGTCACGTGGGCATGAATCTGATGCTGTTTCCCTGCAGACAATGCGA
GAGACTGAATCAGAATTCAAATATCTGCTTCACTCACGGTGTCAAAGACTGTTTAGAGTGCTTTCCCGTG
TCAGAATCTCAACCCGTTTCTGTCGTCAAAAAGGCGTATCAGAAACTGTGCTACATTCATCACATCATGG
GAAAGGTGCCAGACGCTTGCACTGCTTGCGACCTGGTCAATGTGGACTTGGATGACTGTGTTTCTGAACA
ATAAATGACTTAAACCAGGTATGAGTCGGCTGGATAAATCTAAAGTCATAAACGGCGCTCTGGAATTACT
CAATGAAGTCGGTATCGAAGGCCTGACGACAAGGAAACTCGCTCAAAAGCTGGGAGTTGAGCAGCCTACC
CTGTACTGGCACGTGAAGAACAAGCGGGCCCTGCTCGATGCCCTGGCCATCGAGATGCTGGACAGGCATC
ATACCCACTTCTGCCCCCTGGAAGGCGAGTCATGGCAAGACTTTCTGCGGAACAACGCCAAGTCATTCCG
CTGTGCTCTCCTCTCACATCGCGACGGGGCTAAAGTGCATCTCGGCACCCGCCCAACAGAGAAACAGTAC
GAAACCCTGGAAAATCAGCTCGCGTTCCTGTGTCAGCAAGGCTTCTCCCTGGAGAACGCACTGTACGCTC
TGTCCGCCGTGGGCCACTTTACACTGGGCTGCGTATTGGAGGAACAGGAGCATCAAGTAGCAAAAGAGGA
AAGAGAGACACCTACCACCGATTCTATGCCCCCACTTCTGAGACAAGCAATTGAGCTGTTCGACCGGCAG
GGAGCCGAACCTGCCTTCCTTTTCGGCCTGGAACTAATCATATGTGGCCTGGAGAAACAGCTAAAGTGCG
AAAGCGGCGGGCCGGCCGACGCCCTTGACGATTTTGACTTAGACATGCTCCCAGCCGATGCCCTTGACGA
CTTTGACCTTGATATGCTGCCTGCTGACGCTCTTGACGATTTTGACCTTGACATGCTCCCCGGGTAAATG
CATGAATTCGATCTAGAGGGCCCTATTCTATAGTGTCACCTAAATGCTAGAGCTCGCTGATCAGCCTCGA
CTGTGCCTTCTAGTTGCCAGCCATCTGTTGTTTGCCCCTCCCCCGTGCCTTCCTTGACCCTGGAAGGTGC
CACTCCCACTGTCCTTTCCTAATAAAATGAGGAAATTGCATCGCATTGTCTGAGTAGGTGTCATTCTATT
CTGGGGGGTGGGGTGGGGCAGGACAGCAAGGGGGAGGATTGGGAAGACAATAGCAGGCATGCTGGGGATG
CGGTGGGCTCTATGGCTTCTGAGGCGGAAAGAACCAGCTGGGGCTCGAATCAAGCTATCAAGTGCCACCT
GACGTCTCCCTATCAGTGATAGAGAAGTCGACACGTCTCGAGCTCCCTATCAGTGATAGAGAAGGTACGT
CTAGAACGTCTCCCTATCAGTGATAGAGAAGTCGACACGTCTCGAGCTCCCTATCAGTGATAGAGAAGGT
ACGTCTAGAACGTCTCCCTATCAGTGATAGAGAAGTCGACACGTCTCGAGCTCCCTATCAGTGATAGAGA
AGGTACGTCTAGAACGTCTCCCTATCAGTGATAGAGAAGTCGACACGTCTCGAGCTCCCTATCAGTGATA
GAGAAGGTACCCCCTATATAAGCAGAGAGATCTGTTCAAATTTGAACTGACTAAGCGGCTCCCGCCAGAT
TTTGGCAAGATTACTAAGCAGGAAGTCAAGGACTTTTTTGCTTGGGCAAAGGTCAATCAGGTGCCGGTGA
CTCACGAGTTTAAAGTTCCCAGGGAATTGGCGGGAACTAAAGGGGCGGAGAAATCTCTAAAACGCCCACT
GGGTGACGTCACCAATACTAGCTATAAAAGTCTGGAGAAGCGGGCCAGGCTCTCATTTGTTCCCGAGACG
CCTCGCAGTTCAGACGTGACTGTTGATCCCGCTCCTCTGCGACCGCTAGCTTCGATCAACTACGCAGACA
GGTACCAAAACAAGTGTTCTCGTCACGTGGGCATTAATCTGATTCTGTTTCCCTGCAGACAATGCGAGAG
AATGAATCAGAACTCAAATATCTGCTTCACTCACGGACAGAAAGACTGTTTAGAGTGCTTTCCCGTGTCA
GAATCTCAACCCGTTTCTGTCGTCAAAAAGGCGTATCAGAAACTGTGCTACATTCATCATATCATGGGAA
AGGTGCCAGACGCTTGCACTGCCTGCGATCTGGTCAATGTGGATTTGGATGACTGCATCTTTGAACAATA
AATGACTTAAGCCAGGTATGGCTGCCGATGGTTATCTTCCAGATTGGCTCGAGGACAACCTTAGTGAAGG
AATTCGCGAGTGGTGGGCTTTGAAACCTGGAGCCCCTCAACCCAAGGCAAATCAACAACATCAAGACAAC
GCTAGAGGTCTTGTGCTTCCGGGTTACAAATACCTTGGACCCGGCAACGGACTCGACAAGGGGGAGCCGG
TCAACGCAGCAGACGCGGCGGCCCTCGAGCACGACAAAGCCTACGACCAGCAGCTCAAGGCCGGAGACAA
CCCGTACCTCAAGTACAACCACGCCGACGCCGAGTTCCAGGAGCGGCTCAAAGAAGATACGTCTTTTGGG
GGCAACCTCGGGCGAGCAGTCTTCCAGGCCAAAAAGAGGCTTCTTGAACCTCTTGGTCTGGTTGAGGAAG
CGGCTAAGACGGCTCCTGGAAAGAAGAGGCCTGTAGAGCAGTCTCCTCAGGAACCGGACTCCTCCGCGGG
TATTGGCAAATCGGGTGCACAGCCCGCTAAAAAGAGACTCAATTTCGGTCAGACTGGCGACACAGAGTCA
GTCCCAGACCCTCAACCAATCGGAGAACCTCCCGCAGCCCCCTCAGGTGTGGGATCTCTTACAATGGCTT
CAGGTGGTGGCGCACCAGTGGCAGACAATAACGAAGGTGCCGATGGAGTGGGTAGTTCCTCGGGAAATTG
GCATTGCGATTCCCAATGGCTGGGGGACAGAGTCATCACCACCAGCACCCGAACCTGGGCCCTGCCCACC
TACAACAATCACCTCTACAAGCAAATCTCCAACAGCACATCTGGAGGATCTTCAAATGACAACGCCTACT
TCGGCTACAGCACCCCCTGGGGGTATTTTGACTTCAACAGATTCCACTGCCACTTCTCACCACGTGACTG
GCAGCGACTCATCAACAACAACTGGGGATTCCGGCCTAAGCGACTCAACTTCAAGCTCTTTAACATTCAG
GTCAAAGAGGTTACGGACAACAATGGAGTCAAGACCATCGCCAATAACCTTACCAGCACGGTCCAGGTCT
TCACGGACTCAGACTATCAGCTCCCGTACGTGCTCGGGTCGGCTCACGAGGGCTGCCTCCCGCCGTTCCC
AGCGGACGTTTTCATGATTCCTCAGTACGGGTATCTGACGCTTAATGATGGAAGCCAGGCCGTGGGTCGT
TCGTCCTTTTACTGCCTGGAATATTTCCCGTCGCAAATGCTAAGAACGGGTAACAACTTCCAGTTCAGCT
ACGAGTTTGAGAACGTACCTTTCCATAGCAGCTACGCTCACAGCCAAAGCCTGGACCGACTAATGAATCC
ACTCATCGACCAATACTTGTACTATCTCTCTAGAACTATTAACGGTTCTGGACAGAATCAACAAACGCTA
AAATTCAGTGTGGCCGGACCCAGCAACATGGCTGTCCAGGGAAGAAACTACATACCTGGACCCAGCTACC
GACAACAACGTGTCTCAACCACTGTGACTCAAAACAACAACAGCGAATTTGCTTGGCCTGGAGCTTCTTC
TTGGGCTCTCAATGGACGTAATAGCTTGATGAATCCTGGACCTGCTATGGCCTCTCACAAAGAAGGAGAG
GACCGTTTCTTTCCTTTGTCTGGATCTTTAATTTTTGGCAAACAAGGTACTGGCAGAGACAACGTGGATG
CGGACAAAGTCATGATAACCAACGAAGAAGAAATTAAAACTACTAACCCGGTAGCAACGGAGTCCTATGG
ACAAGTGGCCACAAACCACCAGAGTGCCCAACAGGCGGTTAGGACGTCTTTGGCACAGGCGCAGACCGGT
TGGGTTCAAAACCAAGGAATACTTCCGGGTATGGTTTGGCAGGACAGAGATGTGTACCTGCAAGGACCCA
TTTGGGCCAAAATTCCTCACACGGACGGCAACTTTCACCCTTCTCCGCTGATGGGAGGGTTTGGAATGAA
GCACCCGCCTCCTCAGATCCTCATCAAAAACACACCTGTACCTGCGGATCCTCCAACGGCCTTCAACAAG
GACAAGCTGAACTCTTTCATCACCCAGTATTCTACTGGTCAAGTCAGCGTGGAGATCGAGTGGGAGCTGC
AGAAGGAAAACAGCAAGCGCTGGAACCCGGAGATCCAGTACACTTCCAACTATTACAAGTCTAATAATGT
TGAATTTGCTGTTAATACTGAAGGTGTATATAGTGAACCCCGCCCCATTGGCACCAGATACCTGACTCGT
AATCTGTAAGTCGACTTGCTTGTTAATCAATAAACCGTTTAATTCGTTTCAGTTGAACTTTGGTCTCTGC
GAAGGGCAATTCGTTTAAACCTGCAGGACTAGAGGTCCTGTATTAGAGGTCACGTGAGTGTTTTGCGACA
TTTTGCGACACCATGTGGTCACGCTGGGTATTTAAGCCCGAGTGAGCACGCAGGGTCTCCATTTTGAAGC
GGGAGGTTTGAACGCGCAGCCGCCAAGCCGAATTCTGCAGATATCACATGTCCTAGGAACTATCGATCCA
TCACACTGGCGGCCGCTCGACTAGAGCGGCCGCCACCGCGGTGGAGCTCCAGCTTTTGCGGACCGAATCG
GAAAGAACATGTGAGCAAAAGGCCAGCAAAAGGCCAGGAACCGTAAAAAGGCCGCGTTGCTGGCGTTTTT
CCATAGGCTCCGCCCCCCTGACGAGCATCACAAAAATCGACGCTCAAGTCAGAGGTGGCGAAACCCGACA
GGACTATAAAGATACCAGGCGTTTCCCCCTGGAAGCTCCCTCGTGCGCTCTCCTGTTCCGACCCTGCCGC
TTACCGGATACCTGTCCGCCTTTCTCCCTTCGGGAAGCGTGGCGCTTTCTCATAGCTCACGCTGTAGGTA
TCTCAGTTCGGTGTAGGTCGTTCGCTCCAAGCTGGGCTGTGTGCACGAACCCCCCGTTCAGCCCGACCGC
TGCGCCTTATCCGGTAACTATCGTCTTGAGTCCAACCCGGTAAGACACGACTTATCGCCACTGGCAGCAG
CCACTGGTAACAGGATTAGCAGAGCGAGGTATGTAGGCGGTGCTACAGAGTTCTTGAAGTGGTGGCCTAA
CTACGGCTACACTAGAAGAACAGTATTTGGTATCTGCGCTCTGCTGAAGCCAGTTACCTTCGGAAAAAGA
GTTGGTAGCTCTTGATCCGGCAAACAAACCACCGCTGGTAGCGGTGGTTTTTTTGTTTGCAAGCAGCAGA
TTACGCGCAGAAAAAAAGGATCTCAAGAAGATCCTTTGATCTTTTCTACGGGGTCTGACGCTCAGTGGAA
CGAAAACTCACGTTAAGGGATTTTGGTCATGAGATTATCAAAAAGGATCTTCACCTAGATCCTTTTAAAT
TAAAAATGAAGTTTTAAATCAATCTAAAGTATATATGAGTAAACTTGGTCTGACAGTTACCAATGCTTAA
TCAGTGAGGCACCTATCTCAGCGATCTGTCTATTTCGTTCATCCATAGTTGCCTGACTCCCCGTCGTGTA
GATAACTACGATACGGGAGGGCTTACCATCTGGCCCCAGTGCTGCAATGATACCGCGAGACCCACGCTCA
CCGGCTCCAGATTTATCAGCAATAAACCAGCCAGCCGGAAGGGCCGAGCGCAGAAGTGGTCCTGCAACTT
TATCCGCCTCCATCCAGTCTATTAATTGTTGCCGGGAAGCTAGAGTAAGTAGTTCGCCAGTTAATAGTTT
GCGCAACGTTGTTGCCATTGCTACAGGCATCGTGGTGTCACGCTCGTCGTTTGGTATGGCTTCATTCAGC
TCCGGTTCCCAACGATCAAGGCGAGTTACATGATCCCCCATGTTGTGCAAAAAAGCGGTTAGCTCCTTCG
GTCCTCCGATCGTTGTCAGAAGTAAGTTGGCCGCAGTGTTATCACTCATGGTTATGGCAGCACTGCATAA
TTCTCTTACTGTCATGCCATCCGTAAGATGCTTTTCTGTGACTGGTGAGTACTCAACCAAGTCATTCTGA
GAATAGTGTATGCGGCGACCGAGTTGCTCTTGCCCGGCGTCAATACGGGATAATACCGCGCCACATAGCA
GAACTTTAAAAGTGCTCATCATTGGAAAACGTTCTTCGGGGCGAAAACTCTCAAGGATCTTACCGCTGTT
GAGATCCAGTTCGATGTAACCCACTCGTGCACCCAACTGATCTTCAGCATCTTTTACTTTCACCAGCGTT
TCTGGGTGAGCAAAAACAGGAAGGCAAAATGCCGCAAAAAAGGGAATAAGGGCGACACGGAAATGTTGAA
TACTCATACTCTTCCTTTTTCAATATTATTGAAGCATTTATCAGGGTTATTGTCTCATGAGCGGATACAT
ATTTGAATGTATTTAGAAAAATAAACAAATAGGGGTTCCGCGCACATTTCCCCGAAAAGTGCCACCTGAC
GTC
Features (pLannotate 1.2.2; 22 found; start..end, strand, type, name):
     14..132     -  CDS            lacZα (fragment): LacZα fragment of β-galactosidase; lacZ fragment
    140..158     +  promoter       T7 promoter: promoter for bacteriophage T7 RNA polymerase
    239..2101    +  CDS            Rep78: REP78_AAV2S - Experimental evidence at protein level: Swiss-Prot protein existence level 1. Plays an essential role in the initiation of viral DNA synthesis. Binds specifically to an inverted terminal repeat element (ITR) on the 3' and 5' ends of the viral DNA, where it cleaves a site specifically to generate a priming site for initiation of the synthesis of a complementary strand. Plays also a role as transcriptional regulator, DNA helicase and as key factors in site-specific integration of the viral genome. Regulates host PKA activity by interacting with host PRKX as a mechanism of interferi
   2142..2818    +  CDS            rtTA3 (fragment): reverse tetracycline transactivator 3 activates expression from Tet-responsive promoters in the presence of doxycycline
   2748..2858    +  CDS            VP48: 3 tandem repeats of the minimal activation domain of herpes simplex virus VP16 (Cheng et al., 2013)
   2897..2915    -  promoter       SP6 promoter: promoter for bacteriophage SP6 RNA polymerase
   2941..3165    +  polyA_signal   bGH poly(A) signal: bovine growth hormone polyadenylation signal
   3169..3190    +  promoter       SV40 promoter (fragment): SV40 enhancer and early promoter
   3226..3246    +  promoter       tight TRE promoter (fragment): Tet-responsive promoter PTight, consisting of seven tet operator sequences followed by the minimal CMV promoter
   3263..3283    +  promoter       tight TRE promoter (fragment): Tet-responsive promoter PTight, consisting of seven tet operator sequences followed by the minimal CMV promoter
   3300..3320    +  promoter       tight TRE promoter (fragment): Tet-responsive promoter PTight, consisting of seven tet operator sequences followed by the minimal CMV promoter
   3337..3357    +  promoter       tight TRE promoter (fragment): Tet-responsive promoter PTight, consisting of seven tet operator sequences followed by the minimal CMV promoter
   3374..3394    +  promoter       tight TRE promoter (fragment): Tet-responsive promoter PTight, consisting of seven tet operator sequences followed by the minimal CMV promoter
   3411..3431    +  promoter       tight TRE promoter (fragment): Tet-responsive promoter PTight, consisting of seven tet operator sequences followed by the minimal CMV promoter
   3448..3468    +  promoter       tight TRE promoter (fragment): Tet-responsive promoter PTight, consisting of seven tet operator sequences followed by the minimal CMV promoter
   3485..3505    +  promoter       tight TRE promoter (fragment): Tet-responsive promoter PTight, consisting of seven tet operator sequences followed by the minimal CMV promoter
   3511..4128    +  CDS            Rep52 (fragment): REP52_AAV2S - Experimental evidence at protein level: Swiss-Prot protein existence level 1. Plays a critical role during packaging of viral DNA into empty capsids, where they are thought to be part of the packaging motor complex. The single stranded genomic DNA is packaged in a 3' to 5' direction and requires the association between viral DNA and Rep40. Regulates host PKA activity by interacting with host PRKX as a mechanism to interfere with helper virus propagation and to promote its own replication. From Adeno-associated virus 2 (isolate Srivastava/1982) (AAV-2).
   4148..6376    +  CDS            VP1: CAPSD_AAV2S - Experimental evidence at protein level: Swiss-Prot protein existence level 1. Capsid protein self-assembles to form an icosahedral capsid with a T=1 symmetry, about 22 nm in diameter, and consisting of 60 copies of three size variants of the capsid protein VP1, VP2 and VP3 which differ in their N-terminus. The capsid encapsulates the genomic ssDNA. Binds to host cell heparan sulfate and uses host ITGA5-ITGB1 as coreceptor on the cell surface to provide virion attachment to target cell. This attachment induces virion internalization predominantly through clathrin-dependent endocyt
   6671..6699    -  misc_feature   MCS (fragment): pBluescript multiple cloning site
   6788..7376    -  rep_origin     ori: high-copy-number ColE1/pMB1/pBR322/pUC origin of replication
   7547..8407    -  CDS            AmpR: β-lactamase; bla; confers resistance to ampicillin, carbenicillin, and related antibiotics
   8408..8512    -  promoter       AmpR promoter: bla
