[The description below was written by a language model from this plasmid's Addgene catalogue record and pLannotate feature annotations shown in this document.]
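Description:
pUCmini-iCAP-PHP.S is a non-standard AAV rep-cap packaging plasmid built on the pUC57-mini backbone. It supplies AAV2 Rep proteins and the engineered AAV-PHP.S capsid in trans during recombinant AAV production in mammalian cells. The 8.5 kb plasmid is propagated in E. coli through a high-copy ColE1/pUC origin and is selected with ampicillin (AmpR under its own bla promoter). Backbone remnants include a lacZα fragment, T7 and SP6 promoters and part of a multiple cloning site. No ITRs are annotated, as expected for a helper plasmid that is not itself packaged.

The annotated layout begins with the AAV2 Rep78 open reading frame, followed by a tetracycline-controlled transactivator with a VP16-derived activation domain and a bGH polyadenylation signal. The annotation software labels this coding region as an rtTA3 fragment, but the depositor describes it as a tTA in a tet-off configuration, so no doxycycline or tetracycline is needed. Downstream lies an array of tet operator repeats (TRE), then a partial Rep52-matching segment, which presumably carries the p41 promoter recorded for the insert, and finally the VP1 capsid gene. VP1 is matched by homology to AAV2 VP1 but is catalogued as the synthetic AAV-PHP.S cap. Together the tTA and TRE form an amplification loop that boosts capsid expression, which the depositor reports raises AAV titres about 1.5 to 5 fold.

The plasmid can be used like any other rep-cap plasmid. The depositor's one caution concerns rAAV genomes carrying a tet-responsive element that drives a protein harmful to the producer cells. An XbaI site added for cloning introduces a K449R substitution in the capsid, with no overt effect on production or transduction. The associated publication describes engineered capsids for noninvasive gene delivery to the central and peripheral nervous systems.
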