Addgene plasmid #103006: pUCmini-iCAP-PHP.S
Purpose: non-standard AAV2 rep-AAV-PHP.S cap plasmid with AAV cap expression controlled by a tTA-TRE amplification system
Depositing lab: Viviana Gradinaru. Depositing organization: California Institute of Technology. Publication: Engineered AAVs for efficient noninvasive gene delivery to the central and peripheral nervous systems. Chan KY, Jang MJ, Yoo BB, Greenbaum A, Ravi N, Wu WL, Sanchez-Guardado L, Lois C, Mazmanian SK, Deverman BE, Gradinaru V. Nat Neurosci. 2017 Aug;20(8):1172-1179. doi: 10.1038/nn.4593. Epub 2017 Jun 26. PubMed 28671695.
Backbone
  Vector backbone: pUC57-mini
  Vector type: Mammalian Expression, AAV
Growth in bacteria
  Bacterial resistance: Ampicillin, 100 μg/mL
  Growth temperature: 37°C
  Growth strain: NEB Stable
  Copy number: Unknown
Gene/Insert
  Gene/Insert name: Synthetic construct isolate AAV-PHP.S VP1 gene (alt name: AAV-PHP.S Cap)
  Species: Synthetic
  Promoter: p41
  Cloning method: Gibson Cloning
  Sequencing primers: 5′ unknown
Terms and licenses: Academic/Nonprofit Terms; Industry Terms: Not Available to Industry
Depositor comments: Please note that this is a non-standard rep-cap construct. It uses a tTA-TRE amplification loop to increase Capsid expression and AAV production. We find that this system increases AAV titers 1.5-5 fold (Ben Deverman, Bryan Simpson and Paul Patterson, unpublished data). This is a tet-off system, so no dox or tet is needed to turn it on. It can be used like any other rep-cap plasmid. *This system should only present a problem if the rAAV genome to be packaged has a tet responsive element that directs expression of a protein that affected the health of the production cells. The introduction of an XbaI restriction site for ease of cloning introduces a K449R mutation, which does not have an overt effect on vector production or transduction.
How to cite: pUCmini-iCAP-PHP.S was a gift from Viviana Gradinaru (Addgene plasmid # 103006 ; http://n2t.net/addgene:103006 ; RRID:Addgene_103006)
